>Addgene plasmid #115662 | pCF525-EF1a-Hygro-P2A-AcrVA1-lenti | addgene full sequence | sequence record 224368 | Addgene NGS Result
GTACTGGGTCTCTCTGGTTAGACCAGATCTGAGCCTGGGAGCTCTCTGGCTAACTAGGGAACCCACTGCT
TAAGCCTCAATAAAGCTTGCCTTGAGTGCTTCAAGTAGTGTGTGCCCGTCTGTTGTGTGACTCTGGTAAC
TAGAGATCCCTCAGACCCTTTTAGTCAGTGTGGAAAATCTCTAGCAGTGGCGCCCGAACAGGGACTTGAA
AGCGAAAGGGAAACCAGAGGAGCTCTCTCGACGCAGGACTCGGCTTGCTGAAGCGCGCACGGCAAGAGGC
GAGGGGCGGCGACTGGTGAGTACGCCAAAAATTTTGACTAGCGGAGGCTAGAAGGAGAGAGATGGGTGCG
AGAGCGTCAGTATTAAGCGGGGGAGAATTAGATCGCGATGGGAAAAAATTCGGTTAAGGCCAGGGGGAAA
GAAAAAATATAAATTAAAACATATAGTATGGGCAAGCAGGGAGCTAGAACGATTCGCAGTTAATCCTGGC
CTGTTAGAAACATCAGAAGGCTGTAGACAAATACTGGGACAGCTACAACCATCCCTTCAGACAGGATCAG
AAGAACTTAGATCATTATATAATACAGTAGCAACCCTCTATTGTGTGCATCAAAGGATAGAGATAAAAGA
CACCAAGGAAGCTTTAGACAAGATAGAGGAAGAGCAAAACAAAAGTAAGACCACCGCACAGCAAGCGGCC
GCTGATCTTCAGACCTGGAGGAGGAGATATGAGGGACAATTGGAGAAGTGAATTATATAAATATAAAGTA
GTAAAAATTGAACCATTAGGAGTAGCACCCACCAAGGCAAAGAGAAGAGTGGTGCAGAGAGAAAAAAGAG
CAGTGGGAATAGGAGCTTTGTTCCTTGGGTTCTTGGGAGCAGCAGGAAGCACTATGGGCGCAGCGTCAAT
GACGCTGACGGTACAGGCCAGACAATTATTGTCTGGTATAGTGCAGCAGCAGAACAATTTGCTGAGGGCT
ATTGAGGCGCAACAGCATCTGTTGCAACTCACAGTCTGGGGCATCAAGCAGCTCCAGGCAAGAATCCTGG
CTGTGGAAAGATACCTAAAGGATCAACAGCTCCTGGGGATTTGGGGTTGCTCTGGAAAACTCATTTGCAC
CACTGCTGTGCCTTGGAATGCTAGTTGGAGTAATAAATCTCTGGAACAGATTTGGAATCACACGACCTGG
ATGGAGTGGGACAGAGAAATTAACAATTACACAAGCTTAATACACTCCTTAATTGAAGAATCGCAAAACC
AGCAAGAAAAGAATGAACAAGAATTATTGGAATTAGATAAATGGGCAAGTTTGTGGAATTGGTTTAACAT
AACAAATTGGCTGTGGTATATAAAATTATTCATAATGATAGTAGGAGGCTTGGTAGGTTTAAGAATAGTT
TTTGCTGTACTTTCTATAGTGAATAGAGTTAGGCAGGGATATTCACCATTATCGTTTCAGACCCACCTCC
CAACCCCGAGGGGACCCGACAGGCCCGAAGGAATAGAAGAAGAAGGTGGAGAGAGAGACAGAGACAGATC
CATTCGATTAGTGAACGGATCGGCACTGCGTGCGCCAATTCTGCAGACAAATGGCAGTATTCATCCACAA
TTTTAAAAGAAAAGGGGGGATTGGGGGGTACAGTGCAGGGGAAAGAATAGTAGACATAATAGCAACAGAC
ATACAAACTAAAGAATTACAAAAACAAATTACAAAAATTCAAAATTTTCGGGTTTATTACAGGGACAGCA
GAGATCCAGTTTGGTTAATTAAGCTAGCTAGGTCTTGAAAGGAGTGGGAATTGGCTCCGGTGCCCGTCAG
TGGGCAGAGCGCACATCGCCCACAGTCCCCGAGAAGTTGGGGGGAGGGGTCGGCAATTGATCCGGTGCCT
AGAGAAGGTGGCGCGGGGTAAACTGGGAAAGTGATGTCGTGTACTGGCTCCGCCTTTTTCCCGAGGGTGG
GGGAGAACCGTATATAAGTGCAGTAGTCGCCGTGAACGTTCTTTTTCGCAACGGGTTTGCCGCCAGAACA
CAGGTAAGTGCCGTGTGTGGTTCCCGCGGGCCTGGCCTCTTTACGGGTTATGGCCCTTGCGTGCCTTGAA
TTACTTCCACTGGCTGCAGTACGTGATTCTTGATCCCGAGCTTCGGGTTGGAAGTGGGTGGGAGAGTTCG
AGGCCTTGCGCTTAAGGAGCCCCTTCGCCTCGTGCTTGAGTTGAGGCCTGGCCTGGGCGCTGGGGCCGCC
GCGTGCGAATCTGGTGGCACCTTCGCGCCTGTCTCGCTGCTTTCGATAAGTCTCTAGCCATTTAAAATTT
TTGATGACCTGCTGCGACGCTTTTTTTCTGGCAAGATAGTCTTGTAAATGCGGGCCAAGATCTGCACACT
GGTATTTCGGTTTTTGGGGCCGCGGGCGGCGACGGGGCCCGTGCGTCCCAGCGCACATGTTCGGCGAGGC
GGGGCCTGCGAGCGCGGCCACCGAGAATCGGACGGGGGTAGTCTCAAGCTGGCCGGCCTGCTCTGGTGCC
TGGCCTCGCGCCGCCGTGTATCGCCCCGCCCTGGGCGGCAAGGCTGGCCCGGTCGGCACCAGTTGCGTGA
GCGGAAAGATGGCCGCTTCCCGGCCCTGCTGCAGGGAGCTCAAAATGGAGGACGCGGCGCTCGGGAGAGC
GGGCGGGTGAGTCACCCACACAAAGGAAAAGGGCCTTTCCGTCCTCAGCCGTCGCTTCATGTGACTCCAC
GGAGTACCGGGCGCCGTCCAGGCACCTCGATTAGTTCTCGAGCTTTTGGAGTACGTCGTCTTTAGGTTGG
GGGGAGGGGTTTTATGCGATGGAGTTTCCCCACACTGAGTGGGTGGAGACTGAAGTTAGGCCAGCTTGGC
ACTTGATGTAATTCTCCTTGGAATTTGCCCTTTTTGAGTTTGGATCTTGGTTCATTCTCAAGCCTCAGAC
AGTGGTTCAAAGTTTTTTTCTTCCATTTCAGGTGTCGTGAACCGGTTCTAGAGCGCTGCCACCATGGCCA
AAAAGCCTGAACTCACCGCGACGTCTGTCGAGAAGTTTCTGATCGAAAAGTTCGACAGCGTGTCCGACCT
GATGCAGCTCTCGGAGGGCGAAGAATCTCGTGCTTTCAGCTTCGATGTAGGAGGGCGTGGATATGTCCTG
CGGGTAAATAGCTGCGCCGATGGTTTCTACAAAGATCGTTATGTTTATCGGCACTTTGCATCGGCCGCGC
TCCCGATTCCGGAAGTGCTTGACATTGGGGAGTTCAGCGAGAGCCTGACCTATTGCATCTCCCGCCGTGC
ACAGGGTGTCACGTTGCAAGACCTGCCTGAAACCGAACTGCCCGCTGTTCTGCAGCCGGTCGCGGAGGCA
ATGGATGCGATCGCTGCGGCCGATCTTAGCCAGACGAGCGGGTTCGGCCCATTCGGACCGCAAGGAATCG
GTCAATACACTACATGGCGTGATTTCATATGCGCGATTGCTGATCCCCATGTGTATCACTGGCAAACTGT
GATGGACGACACCGTCAGTGCGTCCGTCGCGCAGGCTCTCGATGAGCTGATGCTTTGGGCCGAGGACTGC
CCCGAAGTCCGGCACCTCGTGCACGCGGATTTCGGCTCCAACAATGTCCTGACGGACAATGGCCGCATAA
CAGCGGTCATTGACTGGAGCGAGGCGATGTTCGGGGATTCCCAATACGAGGTCGCCAACATCTTCTTCTG
GAGGCCGTGGTTGGCTTGTATGGAGCAGCAGACGCGCTACTTCGAGCGGAGGCATCCGGAGCTTGCAGGA
TCGCCGCGGCTCCGGGCGTATATGCTCCGCATTGGTCTTGACCAACTCTATCAGAGCTTGGTTGACGGCA
ATTTCGATGATGCAGCTTGGGCGCAGGGTCGATGCGACGCAATCGTCCGATCCGGAGCCGGGACTGTCGG
GCGTACACAAATCGCCCGCAGAAGCGCGGCCGTCTGGACCGATGGCTGTGTAGAAGTACTCGCCGATAGT
GGAAACCGACGCCCCAGCACTCGTCCGAGGGCAAAGGAAGGATCCGGCGCAACAAACTTCTCTCTGCTGA
AACAAGCCGGAGATGTCGAAGAGAATCCTGGACCGATGTCAAAGGCTATGTATGAAGCCAAAGAACGATA
TGCGAAGAAGAAGATGCAGGAGAACACTAAGATAGACACTCTCACCGATGAGCAGCATGACGCTCTCGCC
CAGCTTTGCGCGTTTAGACATAAGTTTCATTCTAACAAAGATTCCCTGTTTCTTTCCGAATCAGCGTTCA
GTGGGGAGTTTAGTTTCGAGATGCAGTCTGACGAGAACTCCAAGTTGAGGGAAGTAGGACTCCCCACAAT
CGAATGGTCCTTTTACGACAATTCTCACATACCCGACGACAGCTTTAGAGAGTGGTTCAATTTTGCTAAC
TATTCTGAGCTTTCAGAAACAATACAAGAGCAGGGTCTTGAACTCGACCTGGATGATGACGAAACCTACG
AGCTGGTCTATGATGAGCTTTATACAGAGGCGATGGGAGAATACGAGGAATTGAACCAGGATATAGAGAA
ATACCTTCGCAGAATAGATGAGGAACATGGCACGCAATACTGTCCAACTGGTTTTGCGCGGCTGAGATAA
ACGCGTTAAGTCGACAATCAACCTCTGGATTACAAAATTTGTGAAAGATTGACTGGTATTCTTAACTATG
TTGCTCCTTTTACGCTATGTGGATACGCTGCTTTAATGCCTTTGTATCATGCTATTGCTTCCCGTATGGC
TTTCATTTTCTCCTCCTTGTATAAATCCTGGTTGCTGTCTCTTTATGAGGAGTTGTGGCCCGTTGTCAGG
CAACGTGGCGTGGTGTGCACTGTGTTTGCTGACGCAACCCCCACTGGTTGGGGCATTGCCACCACCTGTC
AGCTCCTTTCCGGGACTTTCGCTTTCCCCCTCCCTATTGCCACGGCGGAACTCATCGCCGCCTGCCTTGC
CCGCTGCTGGACAGGGGCTCGGCTGTTGGGCACTGACAATTCCGTGGTGTTGTCGGGGAAATCATCGTCC
TTTCCTTGGCTGCTCGCCTGTGTTGCCACCTGGATTCTGCGCGGGACGTCCTTCTGCTACGTCCCTTCGG
CCCTCAATCCAGCGGACCTTCCTTCCCGCGGCCTGCTGCCGGCTCTGCGGCCTCTTCCGCGTCTTCGCCT
TCGCCCTCAGACGAGTCGGATCTCCCTTTGGGCCGCCTCCCCGCGTCGACTTTAAGACCAATGACTTACA
AGGCAGCTGTAGATCTTAGCCACTTTTTAAAAGAAAAGGGGGGACTGGAAGGGCTAATTCACTCCCAACG
AAGACAAGATCTGCTTTTTGCTTGTACTGGGTCTCTCTGGTTAGACCAGATCTGAGCCTGGGAGCTCTCT
GGCTAACTAGGGAACCCACTGCTTAAGCCTCAATAAAGCTTGCCTTGAGTGCTTCAAGTAGTGTGTGCCC
GTCTGTTGTGTGACTCTGGTAACTAGAGATCCCTCAGACCCTTTTAGTCAGTGTGGAAAATCTCTAGCAG
GGCCCGTTTAAACCCGCTGATCAGCCTCGACTGTGCCTTCTAGTTGCCAGCCATCTGTTGTTTGCCCCTC
CCCCGTGCCTTCCTTGACCCTGGAAGGTGCCACTCCCACTGTCCTTTCCTAATAAAATGAGGAAATTGCA
TCGCATTGTCTGAGTAGGTGTCATTCTATTCTGGGGGGTGGGGTGGGGCAGGACAGCAAGGGGGAGGATT
GGGAAGACAATAGCAGGCATGCTGGGGATGCGGTGGGCTCTATGGCTTCTGAGGCGGAAAGAACCAGCCA
TTAATGAAAAGAACCAGCCATTAATGAATCGGCCAACGCGCGGGGAGAGGCGGTTTGCGTATTGGGCGCT
CTTCCGCTTCCTCGCTCACTGACTCGCTGCGCTCGGTCGTTCGGCTGCGGCGAGCGGTATCAGCTCACTC
AAAGGCGGTAATACGGTTATCCACAGAATCAGGGGATAACGCAGGAAAGAACATGTGAGCAAAAGGCCAG
CAAAAGGCCAGGAACCGTAAAAAGGCCGCGTTGCTGGCGTTTTTCCATAGGCTCCGCCCCCCTGACGAGC
ATCACAAAAATCGACGCTCAAGTCAGAGGTGGCGAAACCCGACAGGACTATAAAGATACCAGGCGTTTCC
CCCTGGAAGCTCCCTCGTGCGCTCTCCTGTTCCGACCCTGCCGCTTACCGGATACCTGTCCGCCTTTCTC
CCTTCGGGAAGCGTGGCGCTTTCTCATAGCTCACGCTGTAGGTATCTCAGTTCGGTGTAGGTCGTTCGCT
CCAAGCTGGGCTGTGTGCACGAACCCCCCGTTCAGCCCGACCGCTGCGCCTTATCCGGTAACTATCGTCT
TGAGTCCAACCCGGTAAGACACGACTTATCGCCACTGGCAGCAGCCACTGGTAACAGGATTAGCAGAGCG
AGGTATGTAGGCGGTGCTACAGAGTTCTTGAAGTGGTGGCCTAACTACGGCTACACTAGAAGAACAGTAT
TTGGTATCTGCGCTCTGCTGAAGCCAGTTACCTTCGGAAAAAGAGTTGGTAGCTCTTGATCCGGCAAACA
AACCACCGCTGGTAGCGGTGGTTTTTTTGTTTGCAAGCAGCAGATTACGCGCAGAAAAAAAGGATCTCAA
GAAGATCCTTTGATCTTTTCTACGGGGTCTGACGCTCAGTGGAACGAAAACTCACGTTAAGGGATTTTGG
TCATGAGATTATCAAAAAGGATCTTCACCTAGATCCTTTTAAATTAAAAATGAAGTTTTAAATCAATCTA
AAGTATATATGAGTAAACTTGGTCTGACAGTTACCAATGCTTAATCAGTGAGGCACCTATCTCAGCGATC
TGTCTATTTCGTTCATCCATAGTTGCCTGACTCCCCGTCGTGTAGATAACTACGATACGGGAGGGCTTAC
CATCTGGCCCCAGTGCTGCAATGATACCGCGAGACCCACGCTCACCGGCTCCAGATTTATCAGCAATAAA
CCAGCCAGCCGGAAGGGCCGAGCGCAGAAGTGGTCCTGCAACTTTATCCGCCTCCATCCAGTCTATTAAT
TGTTGCCGGGAAGCTAGAGTAAGTAGTTCGCCAGTTAATAGTTTGCGCAACGTTGTTGCCATTGCTACAG
GCATCGTGGTGTCACGCTCGTCGTTTGGTATGGCTTCATTCAGCTCCGGTTCCCAACGATCAAGGCGAGT
TACATGATCCCCCATGTTGTGCAAAAAAGCGGTTAGCTCCTTCGGTCCTCCGATCGTTGTCAGAAGTAAG
TTGGCCGCAGTGTTATCACTCATGGTTATGGCAGCACTGCATAATTCTCTTACTGTCATGCCATCCGTAA
GATGCTTTTCTGTGACTGGTGAGTACTCAACCAAGTCATTCTGAGAATAGTGTATGCGGCGACCGAGTTG
CTCTTGCCCGGCGTCAATACGGGATAATACCGCGCCACATAGCAGAACTTTAAAAGTGCTCATCATTGGA
AAACGTTCTTCGGGGCGAAAACTCTCAAGGATCTTACCGCTGTTGAGATCCAGTTCGATGTAACCCACTC
GTGCACCCAACTGATCTTCAGCATCTTTTACTTTCACCAGCGTTTCTGGGTGAGCAAAAACAGGAAGGCA
AAATGCCGCAAAAAAGGGAATAAGGGCGACACGGAAATGTTGAATACTCATACTCTTCCTTTTTCAATAT
TATTGAAGCATTTATCAGGGTTATTGTCTCATGAGCGGATACATATTTGAATGTATTTAGAAAAATAAAC
AAATAGGGGTTCCGCGCACATTTCCCCGAAAAGTGCCACCTGACGTCGACGGATCGGGAGATCTCCCGAT
CCCCTATGGTGCACTCTCAGTACAATCTGCTCTGATGCCGCATAGTTAAGCCAGTATCTGCTCCCTGCTT
GTGTGTTGGAGGTCGCTGAGTAGTGCGCGAGCAAAATTTAAGCTACAACAAGGCAAGGCTTGACCGACAA
TTGCATGAAGAATCTGCTTAGGGTTAGGCGTTTTGCGCTGCTTCGCGATGTACGGGCCAGATATTGACAT
TGATTATTGACTAGTTATTAATAGTAATCAATTACGGGGTCATTAGTTCATAGCCCATATATGGAGTTCC
GCGTTACATAACTTACGGTAAATGGCCCGCCTGGCTGACCGCCCAACGACCCCCGCCCATTGACGTCAAT
AATGACGTATGTTCCCATAGTAACGCCAATAGGGACTTTCCATTGACGTCAATGGGTGGAGTATTTACGG
TAAACTGCCCACTTGGCAGTACATCAAGTGTATCATATGCCAAGTACGCCCCCTATTGACGTCAATGACG
GTAAATGGCCCGCCTGGCATTATGCCCAGTACATGACCTTATGGGACTTTCCTACTTGGCAGTACATCTA
CGTATTAGTCATCGCTATTACCATGGTGATGCGGTTTTGGCAGTACATCAATGGGCGTGGATAGCGGTTT
GACTCACGGGGATTTCCAAGTCTCCACCCCATTGACGTCAATGGGAGTTTGTTTTGGCACCAAAATCAAC
GGGACTTTCCAAAATGTCGTAACAACTCCGCCCCATTGACGCAAATGGGCGGTAGGCGTGTACGGTGGGA
GGTCTATATAAGCAGCGCGTTTTGCCT
Features (pLannotate 1.2.2; 23 found; start..end, strand, type, name):
      6..186     +  LTR            5' LTR (truncated): truncated 5' long terminal repeat (LTR) from HIV-1
    233..358     +  misc_feature   HIV-1 Ψ: packaging signal of human immunodeficiency virus type 1
    342..705     +  CDS            HIV-1 gag (fragment): gag protein from human immunodeficiency virus 1; gag
    851..1084    +  misc_feature   RRE: The Rev response element (RRE) of HIV-1 allows for Rev-dependent mRNA export from the nucleus to the cytoplasm.
   1461..1561    +  CDS            Rev (fragment): human immunodeficiency virus 1 (HIV-1) Rev protein; rev; enhances nuclear export of unspliced and incompletely spliced viral mRNAs
   1611..1728    +  misc_feature   cPPT/CTS: central polypurine tract and central termination sequence of HIV-1
   1778..1796    +  CDS            small t antigen (fragment): SV40 (simian virus 40) small t antigen
   1822..2033    +  promoter       EF-1α core promoter: core promoter for human elongation factor EF-1α
   2034..2142    +  intron         EF-1α intron A (fragment): intron upstream of the start codon of human EF-1α
   2768..2971    +  intron         EF-1α intron A: truncated intron upstream of the start codon of human EF-1α
   3010..4029    +  CDS            HygR: hygromycin B phosphotransferase confers resistance to hygromycin
   4636..5224    +  misc_feature   WPRE: woodchuck hepatitis virus posttranscriptional regulatory element
   5275..5294    +  misc_feature   cPPT/CTS (fragment): central polypurine tract and central termination sequence of HIV-1
   5296..5529    +  LTR            3' LTR (ΔU3): self-inactivating 3' long terminal repeat (LTR) from HIV-1
   5561..5785    +  polyA_signal   bGH poly(A) signal: bovine growth hormone polyadenylation signal
   5789..5808    +  promoter       SV40 promoter (fragment): SV40 enhancer and early promoter
   5829..5879    -  CDS            lacI (fragment): lac repressor; lacI; The lac repressor binds to the lac operator to inhibit transcription in E. coli. This inhibition can be relieved by adding lactose or isopropyl-β-D-thiogalactopyranoside (IPTG).
   6062..6650    -  rep_origin     ori: high-copy-number ColE1/pMB1/pBR322/pUC origin of replication
   6821..7681    -  CDS            AmpR: β-lactamase; bla; confers resistance to ampicillin, carbenicillin, and related antibiotics
   7682..7786    -  promoter       AmpR promoter: bla
   7845..7897    -  misc_feature   bom (fragment): basis of mobility region from pBR322
   8046..8425    +  enhancer       CMV enhancer: human cytomegalovirus immediate early enhancer
   8426..8625    +  promoter       CMV promoter: human cytomegalovirus (CMV) immediate early promoter
