[The description below was written by a language model from this plasmid's Addgene catalogue record and pLannotate feature annotations shown in this document.]
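Description:
pCF525-EF1a-Hygro-P2A-AcrVA1-lenti is a self-inactivating (SIN) HIV-1-based lentiviral transfer plasmid of about 8.6 kb, built on the pCF525 backbone for stable expression of the anti-CRISPR protein AcrVA1 in human cells. In bacteria it is maintained through a high-copy ColE1/pUC-type origin and selected with ampicillin via the β-lactamase gene. The viral genome is transcribed in packaging cells from a CMV enhancer/promoter placed upstream of a truncated 5' LTR. It carries the standard cis elements needed for packaging and transduction: the Ψ packaging signal with a partial gag fragment, the Rev response element for nuclear export of the unspliced genomic RNA, and the cPPT/CTS, which aids nuclear import. It also has a WPRE to boost transcript stability and expression, and a ΔU3 3' LTR that disables LTR promoter activity after integration. A bGH polyadenylation signal follows the 3' LTR.

The internal expression cassette is driven by the human EF-1α promoter with its intron A sequences. As the name indicates, this yields a single transcript encoding hygromycin B phosphotransferase linked through a P2A ribosome-skipping peptide to AcrVA1, a 525 bp insert from Moraxella bovoculi. The automated annotation does not label the P2A or AcrVA1, but an unannotated interval between HygR and the WPRE fits their expected position. Because marker and inhibitor are co-translated from one open reading frame, hygromycin selection enriches for transduced cells that also express AcrVA1. The associated work concerns natural inhibitors of CRISPR-Cas12a, so the construct is suited to generating human cell lines for testing Cas12a inhibition.
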