Addgene plasmid #115662: pCF525-EF1a-Hygro-P2A-AcrVA1-lenti
Purpose: Expresses AcrVA1 in human cells, contained in a lentiviral vector.
Depositing lab: Jennifer Doudna. Depositing organization: University of California, Berkeley. Publication: Systematic discovery of natural CRISPR-Cas12a inhibitors. Watters KE, Fellmann C, Bai HB, Ren SM, Doudna JA. Science. 2018 Oct 12;362(6411):236-239. doi: 10.1126/science.aau5138. Epub 2018 Sep 6. PubMed 30190307.
Backbone
  Vector backbone: pCF525 (SIN-LTR lenti)
  Backbone size w/o insert (bp): 8000
  Total vector size (bp): 8637
  Vector type: Mammalian Expression, Lentiviral
  Selectable markers: Hygromycin
Growth in bacteria
  Bacterial resistance: Ampicillin, 100 μg/mL
  Growth temperature: 37°C
  Growth strain: NEB Stable
  Copy number: High Copy
Gene/Insert
  Gene/Insert name: AcrVA1
  Species: Moraxella bovoculi
  Insert size (bp): 525
  GenBank ID: WP_046701302.1
  Promoter: EF-1a promoter
  Cloning method: Gibson Cloning
  Sequencing primers: 5′ TGCGACGCAATCGTCCGATCC
Terms and licenses: Academic/Nonprofit Terms; Industry Terms: Not Available to Industry
How to cite: pCF525-EF1a-Hygro-P2A-AcrVA1-lenti was a gift from Jennifer Doudna (Addgene plasmid # 115662 ; http://n2t.net/addgene:115662 ; RRID:Addgene_115662)
